>Addgene plasmid #133998 | pFUdioFRTeYFPW | addgene full sequence | sequence record 264462 | Addgene NGS Result
GGCTTGACCGACAATTGCATGAAGAATCTGCTTAGGGTTAGGCGTTTTGCGCTGCTTCGCGATGTACGGG
CCAGATATACGCGTTGACATTGATTATTGACTAGTTATTAATAGTAATCAATTACGGGGTCATTAGTTCA
TAGCCCATATATGGAGTTCCGCGTTACATAACTTACGGTAAATGGCCCGCCTGGCTGACCGCCCAACGAC
CCCCGCCCATTGACGTCAATAATGACGTATGTTCCCATAGTAACGCCAATAGGGACTTTCCATTGACGTC
AATGGGTGGAGTATTTACGGTAAACTGCCCACTTGGCAGTACATCAAGTGTATCATATGCCAAGTACGCC
CCCTATTGACGTCAATGACGGTAAATGGCCCGCCTGGCATTATGCCCAGTACATGACCTTATGGGACTTT
CCTACTTGGCAGTACATCTACGTATTAGTCATCGCTATTACCATGGTGATGCGGTTTTGGCAGTACATCA
ATGGGCGTGGATAGCGGTTTGACTCACGGGGATTTCCAAGTCTCCACCCCATTGACGTCAATGGGAGTTT
GTTTTGGCACCAAAATCAACGGGACTTTCCAAAATGTCGTAACAACTCCGCCCCATTGACGCAAATGGGC
GGTAGGCGTGTACGGTGGGAGGTCTATATAAGCAGCGCGTTTTGCCTGTACTGGGTCTCTCTGGTTAGAC
CAGATCTGAGCCTGGGAGCTCTCTGGCTAACTAGGGAACCCACTGCTTAAGCCTCAATAAAGCTTGCCTT
GAGTGCTTCAAGTAGTGTGTGCCCGTCTGTTGTGTGACTCTGGTAACTAGAGATCCCTCAGACCCTTTTA
GTCAGTGTGGAAAATCTCTAGCAGTGGCGCCCGAACAGGGACTTGAAAGCGAAAGGGAAACCAGAGGAGC
TCTCTCGACGCAGGACTCGGCTTGCTGAAGCGCGCACGGCAAGAGGCGAGGGGCGGCGACTGGTGAGTAC
GCCAAAAATTTTGACTAGCGGAGGCTAGAAGGAGAGAGATGGGTGCGAGAGCGTCAGTATTAAGCGGGGG
AGAATTAGATCGCGATGGGAAAAAATTCGGTTAAGGCCAGGGGGAAAGAAAAAATATAAATTAAAACATA
TAGTATGGGCAAGCAGGGAGCTAGAACGATTCGCAGTTAATCCTGGCCTGTTAGAAACATCAGAAGGCTG
TAGACAAATACTGGGACAGCTACAACCATCCCTTCAGACAGGATCAGAAGAACTTAGATCATTATATAAT
ACAGTAGCAACCCTCTATTGTGTGCATCAAAGGATAGAGATAAAAGACACCAAGGAAGCTTTAGACAAGA
TAGAGGAAGAGCAAAACAAAAGTAAGACCACCGCACAGCAAGCGGCCGCTGATCTTCAGACCTGGAGGAG
GAGATATGAGGGACAATTGGAGAAGTGAATTATATAAATATAAAGTAGTAAAAATTGAACCATTAGGAGT
AGCACCCACCAAGGCAAAGAGAAGAGTGGTGCAGAGAGAAAAAAGAGCAGTGGGAATAGGAGCTTTGTTC
CTTGGGTTCTTGGGAGCAGCAGGAAGCACTATGGGCGCAGCGTCAATGACGCTGACGGTACAGGCCAGAC
AATTATTGTCTGGTATAGTGCAGCAGCAGAACAATTTGCTGAGGGCTATTGAGGCGCAACAGCATCTGTT
GCAACTCACAGTCTGGGGCATCAAGCAGCTCCAGGCAAGAATCCTGGCTGTGGAAAGATACCTAAAGGAT
CAACAGCTCCTGGGGATTTGGGGTTGCTCTGGAAAACTCATTTGCACCACTGCTGTGCCTTGGAATGCTA
GTTGGAGTAATAAATCTCTGGAACAGATTTGGAATCACACGACCTGGATGGAGTGGGACAGAGAAATTAA
CAATTACACAAGCTTAATACACTCCTTAATTGAAGAATCGCAAAACCAGCAAGAAAAGAATGAACAAGAA
TTATTGGAATTAGATAAATGGGCAAGTTTGTGGAATTGGTTTAACATAACAAATTGGCTGTGGTATATAA
AATTATTCATAATGATAGTAGGAGGCTTGGTAGGTTTAAGAATAGTTTTTGCTGTACTTTCTATAGTGAA
TAGAGTTAGGCAGGGATATTCACCATTATCGTTTCAGACCCACCTCCCAACCCCGAGGGGACCCGACAGG
CCCGAAGGAATAGAAGAAGAAGGTGGAGAGAGAGACAGAGACAGATCCATTCGATTAGTGAACGGATCGG
CACTGCGTGCGCCAATTCTGCAGACAAATGGCAGTATTCATCCACAATTTTAAAAGAAAAGGGGGGATTG
GGGGGTACAGTGCAGGGGAAAGAATAGTAGACATAATAGCAACAGACATACAAACTAAAGAATTACAAAA
ACAAATTACAAAAATTCAAAATTTTCGGGTTTATTACAGGGACAGCAGAGATCCAGTTTGGTTAATTAAC
CCGTGTCGGCTCCAGATCTGGCCTCCGCGCCGGGTTTTGGCGCCTCCCGCGGGCGCCCCCCTCCTCACGG
CGAGCGCTGCCACGTCAGACGAAGGGCGCAGCGAGCGTCCTGATCCTTCCGCCCGGACGCTCAGGACAGC
GGCCCGCTGCTCATAAGACTCGGCCTTAGAACCCCAGTATCAGCAGAAGGACATTTTAGGACGGGACTTG
GGTGACTCTAGGGCACTGGTTTTCTTTCCAGAGAGCGGAACAGGCGAGGAAAAGTAGTCCCTTCTCGGCG
ATTCTGCGGAGGGATCTCCGTGGGGCGGTGAACGCCGATGATTATATAAGGACGCGCCGGGTGTGGCACA
GCTAGTTCCGTCGCAGCCGGGATTTGGGTCGCGGTTCTTGTTTGTGGATCGCTGTGATCGTCACTTGGTG
AGTAGCGGGCTGCTGGGCTGGCCGGGGCTTTCGTGGCCGCCGGGCCGCTCGGTGGGACGGAAGCGTGTGG
AGAGACCGCCAAGGGCTGTAGTCTGGGTCCGCGAGCAAGGTTGCCCTGAACTGGGGGTTGGGGGGAGCGC
AGCAAAATGGCGGCTGTTCCCGAGTCTTGAATGGAAGACGCTTGTGAGGCGGGCTGTGAGGTCGTTGAAA
CAAGGTGGGGGGCATGGTGGGCGGCAAGAACCCAAGGTCTTGAGGCCTTCGCTAATGCGGGAAAGCTCTT
ATTCGGGTGAGATGGGCTGGGGCACCATCTGGGGACCCTGACGTGAAGTTTGTCACTGACTGGAGAACTC
GGTTTGTCGTCTGTTGCGGGGGCGGCAGTTATGGCGGTGCCGTTGGGCAGTGCACCCGTACCTTTGGGAG
CGCGCGCCCTCGTCGTGTCGTGACGTCACCCGTTCTGTTGGCTTATAATGCAGGGTGGGGCCACCTGCCG
GTAGGTGTGCGGTAGGCTTTTCTCCGTCGCAGGACGCAGGGTTCGGGCCTAGGGTAGGCTCTCCTGAATC
GACAGGCGCCGGACCTCTGGTGAGGGGAGGGATAAGTGAGGCGTCAGTTTCTTTGGTCGGTTTTATGTAC
CTATCTTCTTAAGTAGCTGAAGCTCCGGTTTTGAACTATGCGCTCGGGGTTGGCGAGTGTGTTTTGTGAA
GTTTTTTAGGCACCTTTTGAAATGTAATCATTTGGGTCAATATGTAATTTTCAGTGTTAGACTAGTAAAT
TGTCCGCTAAATTCTGGCCGTTTTTGGCTTTTTTGTTAGACGAAGCTTGGGCTGCAGGTCGACTCTAGAG
GATCCTCCGGAGAAGTTCCTATTCTCTAGAAAGTATAGGAACTTCTGCAGAATGGTAGCTGGATTGTAGC
TGCTATTAGCAATATGAAACCTCTTAGAAGTTCCTATTCTTCAAAAGGTATAGGAACTTCGGCGCGCCTT
ACTTGTACAGCTCGTCCATGCCGAGAGTGATCCCGGCGGCGGTCACGAACTCCAGCAGGACCATGTGATC
GCGCTTCTCGTTGGGGTCTTTGCTCAGGGCGGACTGGTAGCTCAGGTAGTGGTTGTCGGGCAGCAGCACG
GGGCCGTCGCCGATGGGGGTGTTCTGCTGGTAGTGGTCGGCGAGCTGCACGCTGCCGTCCTCGATGTTGT
GGCGGATCTTGAAGTTCACCTTGATGCCGTTCTTCTGCTTGTCGGCCATGATATAGACGTTGTGGCTGTT
GTAGTTGTACTCCAGCTTGTGCCCCAGGATGTTGCCGTCCTCCTTGAAGTCGATGCCCTTCAGCTCGATG
CGGTTCACCAGGGTGTCGCCCTCGAACTTCACCTCGGCGCGGGTCTTGTAGTTGCCGTCGTCCTTGAAGA
AGATGGTGCGCTCCTGGACGTAGCCTTCGGGCATGGCGGACTTGAAGAAGTCGTGCTGCTTCATGTGGTC
GGGGTAGCGGGCGAAGCACTGCAGGCCGTAGCCGAAGGTGGTCACGAGGGTGGGCCAGGGCACGGGCAGC
TTGCCGGTGGTGCAGATGAACTTCAGGGTCAGCTTGCCGTAGGTGGCATCGCCCTCGCCCTCGCCGGACA
CGCTGAACTTGTGGCCGTTTACGTCGCCGTCCAGCTCGACCAGGATGGGCACCACCCCGGTGAACAGCTC
CTCGCCCTTGCTCACCATGGTGGCGCTAGCGAAGTTCCTATACTTTCTAGAGAATAGGAACTTCTTGCCT
TAACCCAGAAATTATCACTGTTATTCTTTAGAATGGTGCAAAGAGAAGTTCCTATACCTTTTGAAGAATA
GGAACTTCGAATTCGATATCAAGCTTATCGATAATCAACCTCTGGATTACAAAATTTGTGAAAGATTGAC
TGGTATTCTTAACTATGTTGCTCCTTTTACGCTATGTGGATACGCTGCTTTAATGCCTTTGTATCATGCT
ATTGCTTCCCGTATGGCTTTCATTTTCTCCTCCTTGTATAAATCCTGGTTGCTGTCTCTTTATGAGGAGT
TGTGGCCCGTTGTCAGGCAACGTGGCGTGGTGTGCACTGTGTTTGCTGACGCAACCCCCACTGGTTGGGG
CATTGCCACCACCTGTCAGCTCCTTTCCGGGACTTTCGCTTTCCCCCTCCCTATTGCCACGGCGGAACTC
ATCGCCGCCTGCCTTGCCCGCTGCTGGACAGGGGCTCGGCTGTTGGGCACTGACAATTCCGTGGTGTTGT
CGGGGAAATCATCGTCCTTTCCTTGGCTGCTCGCCTGTGTTGCCACCTGGATTCTGCGCGGGACGTCCTT
CTGCTACGTCCCTTCGGCCCTCAATCCAGCGGACCTTCCTTCCCGCGGCCTGCTGCCGGCTCTGCGGCCT
CTTCCGCGTCTTCGCCTTCGCCCTCAGACGAGTCGGATCTCCCTTTGGGCCGCCTCCCCGCATCGATACC
GTCGACCTCGAGACCTAGAAAAACATGGAGCAATCACAAGTAGCAATACAGCAGCTACCAATGCTGATTG
TGCCTGGCTAGAAGCACAAGAGGAGGAGGAGGTGGGTTTTCCAGTCACACCTCAGGTACCTTTAAGACCA
ATGACTTACAAGGCAGCTGTAGATCTTAGCCACTTTTTAAAAGAAAAGGGGGGACTGGAAGGGCTAATTC
ACTCCCAACGAAGACAAGATATCCTTGATCTGTGGATCTACCACACACAAGGCTACTTCCCTGATTGGCA
GAACTACACACCAGGGCCAGGGATCAGATATCCACTGACCTTTGGATGGTGCTACAAGCTAGTACCAGTT
GAGCAAGAGAAGGTAGAAGAAGCCAATGAAGGAGAGAACACCCGCTTGTTACACCCTGTGAGCCTGCATG
GGATGGATGACCCGGAGAGAGAAGTATTAGAGTGGAGGTTTGACAGCCGCCTAGCATTTCATCACATGGC
CCGAGAGCTGCATCCGGACTGTACTGGGTCTCTCTGGTTAGACCAGATCTGAGCCTGGGAGCTCTCTGGC
TAACTAGGGAACCCACTGCTTAAGCCTCAATAAAGCTTGCCTTGAGTGCTTCAAGTAGTGTGTGCCCGTC
TGTTGTGTGACTCTGGTAACTAGAGATCCCTCAGACCCTTTTAGTCAGTGTGGAAAATCTCTAGCAGGGC
CCGTTTAAACCCGCTGATCAGCCTCGACTGTGCCTTCTAGTTGCCAGCCATCTGTTGTTTGCCCCTCCCC
CGTGCCTTCCTTGACCCTGGAAGGTGCCACTCCCACTGTCCTTTCCTAATAAAATGAGGAAATTGCATCG
CATTGTCTGAGTAGGTGTCATTCTATTCTGGGGGGTGGGGTGGGGCAGGACAGCAAGGGGGAGGATTGGG
AAGACAATAGCAGGCATGCTGGGGATGCGGTGGGCTCTATGGCTTCTGAGGCGGAAAGAACCAGCTGGGG
CTCTAGGGGGTATCCCC
[124 nt withheld, positions 6318-6441]
C
[91 nt withheld, positions 6443-6533]
A
[49 nt withheld, positions 6535-6583]
CCTTTGACGTTGGAGTCCACGTTCTTT
[37 nt withheld, positions 6611-6647]
ACCCTATCTCGGTCTATTCTTTTGATTTATAAGGGATTTTGCCGATTTCGGCCTATTGGTTAAAAAATGA
GCTGATTTAACAAAAATTTAACGCGAATTAATTCTGTGGAATGTGTGTCAGTTAGGGTGTGGAAAGTCCC
CAGGCTCCCCAGCAGGCAGAAGTATGCAAAGCATGCATCTCAATTAGTCAGCAACCAGGTGTGGAAAGTC
CCCAGGCTCCCCAGCAGGCAGAAGTATGCAAAGCATGCATCTCAATTAGTCAGCAACCATAGTCCCGCCC
CTAACTCCGCCCATCCCGCCCCTAACTCCGCCCAGTTCCGCCCATTCTCCGCCCCATGGCTGACTAATTT
TTTTTATTTATGCAGAGGCCGAGGCCGCCTCTGCCTCTGAGCTATTCCAGAAGTAGTGAGGAGGCTTTTT
TGGAGGCCTAGGCTTTTGCAAAAAGCTCCCGGGAGCTTGTATATCCATTTTCGGATCTGATCAGCACGTG
TTGACAATTAATCATCGGCATAGTATATCGGCATAGTATAATACGACAAGGTGAGGAACTAAACCATGGC
CAAGTTGACCAGTGCCGTTCCGGTGCTCACCGCGCGCGACGTCGCCGGAGCGGTCGAGTTCTGGACCGAC
CGGCTCGGGTTCTCCCGGGACTTCGTGGAGGACGACTTCGCCGGTGTGGTCCGGGACGACGTGACCCTGT
TCATCAGCGCGGTCCAGGACCAGGTGGTGCCGGACAACACCCTGGCCTGGGTGTGGGTGCGCGGCCTGGA
CGAGCTGTACGCCGAGTGGTCGGAGGTCGTGTCCACGAACTTCCGGGACGCCTCCGGGCCGGCCATGACC
GAGATCGGCGAGCAGCCGTGGGGGCGGGAGTTCGCCCTGCGCGACCCGGCCGGCAACTGCGTGCACTTCG
TGGCCGAGGAGCAGGACTGACACGTGCTACGAGATTTCGATTCCACCGCCGCCTTCTATGAAAGGTTGGG
CTTCGGAATCGTTTTCCGGGACGCCGGCTGGATGATCCTCCAGCGCGGGGATCTCATGCTGGAGTTCTTC
GCCCACCCCAACTTGTTTATTGCAGCTTATAATGGTTACAAATAAAGCAATAGCATCACAAATTTCACAA
ATAAAGCATTTTTTTCACTGCATTCTAGTTGTGGTTTGTCCAAACTCATCAATGTATCTTATCATGTCTG
TATACCGTCGACCTCTAGCTAGAGCTTGGCGTAATCATGGTCATAGCTGTTTCCTGTGTGAAATTGTTAT
CCGCTCACAATTCCACACAACATACGAGCCGGAAGCATAAAGTGTAAAGCCTGGGGTGCCTAATGAGTGA
GCTAACTCACATTAATTGCGTTGCGCTCACTGCCCGCTTTCCAGTCGGGAAACCTGTCGTGCCAGCTGCA
TTAATGAATCGGCCAACGCGCGGGGAGAGGCGGTTTGCGTATTGGGCGCTCTTCCGCTTCCTCGCTCACT
GACTCGCTGCGCTCGGTCGTTCGGCTGCGGCGAGCGGTATCAGCTCACTCAAAGGCGGTAATACGGTTAT
CCACAGAATCAGGGGATAACGCAGGAAAGAACATGTGAGCAAAAGGCCAGCAAAAGGCCAGGAACCGTAA
AAAGGCCGCGTTGCTGGCGTTTTTCCATAGGCTCCGCCCCCCTGACGAGCATCACAAAAATCGACGCTCA
AGTCAGAGGTGGCGAAACCCGACAGGACTATAAAGATACCAGGCGTTTCCCCCTGGAAGCTCCCTCGTGC
GCTCTCCTGTTCCGACCCTGCCGCTTACCGGATACCTGTCCGCCTTTCTCCCTTCGGGAAGCGTGGCGCT
TTCTCATAGCTCACGCTGTAGGTATCTCAGTTCGGTGTAGGTCGTTCGCTCCAAGCTGGGCTGTGTGCAC
GAACCCCCCGTTCAGCCCGACCGCTGCGCCTTATCCGGTAACTATCGTCTTGAGTCCAACCCGGTAAGAC
ACGACTTATCGCCACTGGCAGCAGCCACTGGTAACAGGATTAGCAGAGCGAGGTATGTAGGCGGTGCTAC
AGAGTTCTTGAAGTGGTGGCCTAACTACGGCTACACTAGAAGAACAGTATTTGGTATCTGCGCTCTGCTG
AAGCCAGTTACCTTCGGAAAAAGAGTTGGTAGCTCTTGATCCGGCAAACAAACCACCGCTGGTAGCGGTG
GTTTTTTTGTTTGCAAGCAGCAGATTACGCGCAGAAAAAAAGGATCTCAAGAAGATCCTTTGATCTTTTC
TACGGGGTCTGACGCTCAGTGGAACGAAAACTCACGTTAAGGGATTTTGGTCATGAGATTATCAAAAAGG
ATCTTCACCTAGATCCTTTTAAATTAAAAATGAAGTTTTAAATCAATCTAAAGTATATATGAGTAAACTT
GGTCTGACAGTTACCAATGCTTAATCAGTGAGGCACCTATCTCAGCGATCTGTCTATTTCGTTCATCCAT
AGTTGCCTGACTCCCCGTCGTGTAGATAACTACGATACGGGAGGGCTTACCATCTGGCCCCAGTGCTGCA
ATGATACCGCGAGACCCACGCTCACCGGCTCCAGATTTATCAGCAATAAACCAGCCAGCCGGAAGGGCCG
AGCGCAGAAGTGGTCCTGCAACTTTATCCGCCTCCATCCAGTCTATTAATTGTTGCCGGGAAGCTAGAGT
AAGTAGTTCGCCAGTTAATAGTTTGCGCAACGTTGTTGCCATTGCTACAGGCATCGTGGTGTCACGCTCG
TCGTTTGGTATGGCTTCATTCAGCTCCGGTTCCCAACGATCAAGGCGAGTTACATGATCCCCCATGTTGT
GCAAAAAAGCGGTTAGCTCCTTCGGTCCTCCGATCGTTGTCAGAAGTAAGTTGGCCGCAGTGTTATCACT
CATGGTTATGGCAGCACTGCATAATTCTCTTACTGTCATGCCATCCGTAAGATGCTTTTCTGTGACTGGT
GAGTACTCAACCAAGTCATTCTGAGAATAGTGTATGCGGCGACCGAGTTGCTCTTGCCCGGCGTCAATAC
GGGATAATACCGCGCCACATAGCAGAACTTTAAAAGTGCTCATCATTGGAAAACGTTCTTCGGGGCGAAA
ACTCTCAAGGATCTTACCGCTGTTGAGATCCAGTTCGATGTAACCCACTCGTGCACCCAACTGATCTTCA
GCATCTTTTACTTTCACCAGCGTTTCTGGGTGAGCAAAAACAGGAAGGCAAAATGCCGCAAAAAAGGGAA
TAAGGGCGACACGGAAATGTTGAATACTCATACTCTTCCTTTTTCAATATTATTGAAGCATTTATCAGGG
TTATTGTCTCATGAGCGGATACATATTTGAATGTATTTAGAAAAATAAACAAATAGGGGTTCCGCGCACA
TTTCCCCGAAAAGTGCCACCTGACGTCGACGGATCGGGAGATCTCCCGATCCCCTATGGTGCACTCTCAG
TACAATCTGCTCTGATGCCGCATAGTTAAGCCAGTATCTGCTCCCTGCTTGTGTGTTGGAGGTCGCTGAG
TAGTGCGCGAGCAAAATTTAAGCTACAACAAGGCAA
Features (pLannotate 1.2.2; 35 found; start..end, strand, type, name):
     86..465     +  enhancer       CMV enhancer: human cytomegalovirus immediate early enhancer
    466..665     +  promoter       CMV promoter: human cytomegalovirus (CMV) immediate early promoter
    683..863     +  LTR            5' LTR (truncated): truncated 5' long terminal repeat (LTR) from HIV-1
    910..1035    +  misc_feature   HIV-1 Ψ: packaging signal of human immunodeficiency virus type 1
   1019..1382    +  CDS            HIV-1 gag (fragment): gag protein from human immunodeficiency virus 1; gag
   1528..1761    +  misc_feature   RRE: The Rev response element (RRE) of HIV-1 allows for Rev-dependent mRNA export from the nucleus to the cytoplasm.
   2138..2238    +  CDS            Rev (fragment): human immunodeficiency virus 1 (HIV-1) Rev protein; rev; enhances nuclear export of unspliced and incompletely spliced viral mRNAs
   2288..2405    +  misc_feature   cPPT/CTS: central polypurine tract and central termination sequence of HIV-1
   2470..3681    +  promoter       UbC promoter: human ubiquitin C promoter
   3692..3715    -  misc_feature   MCS (fragment): pUC18/19 multiple cloning site
   3722..3755    +  protein_bind   FRT (minimal): supports FLP-mediated excision but not integration (Turan and Bode, 2011) FLP recombinase from the Saccharomyces cerevisiae 2μ plasmid
   3757..3806    -  intron         β-globin intron (fragment): internally truncated intron from human β-globin
   3849..4568    -  CDS            EYFP: enhanced YFP mammalian codon-optimized
   4581..4614    -  protein_bind   FRT (minimal): supports FLP-mediated excision but not integration (Turan and Bode, 2011) FLP recombinase from the Saccharomyces cerevisiae 2μ plasmid
   4615..4665    -  intron         β-globin intron (fragment): internally truncated intron from human β-globin
   4699..4723    +  misc_feature   MCS (fragment): pBluescript multiple cloning site
   4723..5311    +  misc_feature   WPRE: woodchuck hepatitis virus posttranscriptional regulatory element
   5248..5829    +  CDS            nef (fragment): NEF_HV1H2 - Experimental evidence at protein level: Swiss-Prot protein existence level 1. Extracellular Nef protein targets CD4(+) T-lymphocytes for apoptosis by interacting with CXCR4 surface receptors. From Human immunodeficiency virus type 1 group M subtype B (isolate HXB2) (HIV-1).
   5836..6016    +  LTR            5' LTR (truncated): truncated 5' long terminal repeat (LTR) from HIV-1
   6048..6272    +  polyA_signal   bGH poly(A) signal: bovine growth hormone polyadenylation signal
   6276..6297    +  promoter       SV40 promoter (fragment): SV40 enhancer and early promoter
   6318..6746    +  rep_origin     f1 ori (sequence partly withheld): f1 bacteriophage origin of replication; arrow indicates direction of (+) strand synthesis
   6760..7089    +  promoter       SV40 promoter: SV40 enhancer and early promoter
   7137..7184    +  promoter       EM7 promoter: synthetic bacterial promoter&nbsp
   7203..7577    +  CDS            BleoR: antibiotic-binding protein; Sh ble from Streptoalloteichus hindustanus; confers resistance to bleomycin, phleomycin, and Zeocin™
   7587..7712    +  CDS            ble (fragment): BLE_KLEPN - Experimental evidence at protein level: Swiss-Prot protein existence level 1. Binding protein with a strong affinity to the bleomycin family of antibiotics. Binds to CL990; an antimitotic-antibiotic compound. From Klebsiella pneumoniae.
   7707..7828    +  polyA_signal   SV40 poly(A) signal: SV40 polyadenylation signal
   7901..7917    -  protein_bind   lac operator: The lac repressor binds to the lac operator to inhibit transcription in E. coli. This inhibition can be relieved by adding lactose or isopropyl-β-D-thiogalactopyranoside (IPTG). lac repressor encoded by lacI
   7925..7955    -  promoter       lac promoter: promoter for the E. coli lac operon
   7970..7991    -  protein_bind   CAP binding site: CAP binding activates transcription in the presence of cAMP. E. coli catabolite activator protein
   8004..8096    -  CDS            lacI (fragment): lac repressor; lacI; The lac repressor binds to the lac operator to inhibit transcription in E. coli. This inhibition can be relieved by adding lactose or isopropyl-β-D-thiogalactopyranoside (IPTG).
   8279..8867    -  rep_origin     ori: high-copy-number ColE1/pMB1/pBR322/pUC origin of replication
   9038..9898    -  CDS            AmpR: β-lactamase; bla; confers resistance to ampicillin, carbenicillin, and related antibiotics
   9899..10003   -  promoter       AmpR promoter: bla
  10062..10114   -  misc_feature   bom (fragment): basis of mobility region from pBR322
