[The description below was written by a language model from this plasmid's Addgene catalogue record and pLannotate feature annotations shown in this document.]
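Description:
pFUdioFRTeYFPW is an HIV-1-based lentiviral transfer plasmid built on the pFUW backbone. It gives Flp recombinase-dependent expression of enhanced YFP in mammalian cells. It is propagated in E. coli as a high-copy plasmid through a ColE1/pUC-type origin with ampicillin selection (AmpR). The backbone also carries an f1 origin and a Zeocin/bleomycin resistance cassette under SV40 and EM7 promoters, which lies outside the LTR-flanked region that is packaged. The catalogue gives a total size of about 10.2 kb, in close agreement with the sequenced record.

Viral genomic RNA is transcribed from a CMV enhancer/promoter fused to a truncated 5' LTR. This is followed by the Ψ packaging signal with a gag fragment, the RRE for Rev-dependent nuclear export, and the cPPT/CTS. The internal expression unit uses the human ubiquitin C (UbC) promoter. Downstream of it, the eYFP coding sequence sits in the antisense orientation, so no functional protein is made in the starting state.

According to the record, the inverted eYFP is flanked by two incompatible FRT variants (FRT1 and FRT5) in a double-inverted-orientation ("dio") arrangement. The annotation explicitly labels only one minimal FRT site on each side. The short neighbouring stretches called β-globin intron fragments may correspond to the variant sites, but this is not confirmed. Flp-mediated recombination between matching sites flips eYFP into the sense orientation and then locks it there, permitting UbC-driven expression. A WPRE downstream enhances transcript expression, followed by the 3' LTR and a bGH polyadenylation signal.

The construct serves as a Flp-gated fluorescent cell fill. It allows labelling only of cells that also express Flp, for example sparse or defined neuronal populations in imaging studies.
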