Addgene plasmid #133998: pFUdioFRTeYFPW
Purpose: expresses eYFP upon coexpression with the recombinase flippase (Flp)
Depositing lab: Elly Nedivi. Depositing organization: Massachusetts Institute of Technology. Publication: CPG15/Neuritin Mimics Experience in Selecting Excitatory Synapses for Stabilization by Facilitating PSD95 Recruitment. Subramanian J, Michel K, Benoit M, Nedivi E. Cell Rep. 2019 Aug 6;28(6):1584-1595.e5. doi: 10.1016/j.celrep.2019.07.012. PubMed 31390571.
Backbone
  Vector backbone: pFUW
  Backbone size w/o insert (bp): 9194
  Total vector size (bp): 10172
  Vector type: Mammalian Expression, Lentiviral ; Flp/FRT
Growth in bacteria
  Bacterial resistance: Ampicillin, 100 μg/mL
  Growth temperature: 37°C
  Growth strain: NEB Stable
  Copy number: High Copy
Gene/Insert
  Gene/Insert name: eYFP (alt name: enhanced YFP)
  Insert size (bp): 720
  Mutation: inverted and flanked by two incompatible FRT sites (FRT1, FRT5)
  Promoter: UbC
  Cloning method: Restriction Enzyme; 5′ cloning site BamH1 (not destroyed); 3′ cloning site EcoR1 (not destroyed)
  Sequencing primers: 5′ GTTGGCGAGTGTGTTTTGTG; 3′ CATTAAAGCAGCGTATCCAC
Terms and licenses: Academic/Nonprofit Terms; Industry Terms: Not Available to Industry
How to cite: pFUdioFRTeYFPW was a gift from Elly Nedivi (Addgene plasmid # 133998 ; http://n2t.net/addgene:133998 ; RRID:Addgene_133998)
